>Addgene plasmid #65028 | pUC18-mini-Tn7T-Gm-LacZ30 | depositor full sequence | sequence record 109988 | pUC18-mini-Tn7T-Gm-LacZ30 sequence 7430 bps
TCGCGCGTTTCGGTGATGACGGTGAAAACCTCTGACACATGCAGCTCCCGGAGACGGTCACAGCTTGTCT
GTAAGCGGATGCCGGGAGCAGACAAGCCCGTCAGGGCGCGTCAGCGGGTGTTGGCGGGTGTCGGGGCTGG
CTTAACTATGCGGCATCAGAGCAGATTGTACTGAGAGTGCACCATATGCGGTGTGAAATACCGCACAGAT
GCGTAAGGAGAAAATACCGCATCAGGCGCCATTCGCCATTCAGGCTGCGCAACTGTTGGGAAGGGCGATC
GGTGCGGGCCTCTTCGCTATTACGCCAGCTAGAGGACCAGCCGCGTAACCTGGCAAAATCGGTTACGGTT
GAGTAATAAATGGATGCCCTGCGTAAGCGGGTGTGGGCGGACAATAAAGTCTTAAACTGAACAAAATAGA
TCTAAACTATGACAATAAAGTCTTAAACTAGACAGAATAGTTGTAAACTGAAATCAGTCCAGTTATGCTG
TGAAAAAGCATACTGGACTTTTGTTATGGCTAAAGCAAACTCTTCATTTTCTGAAGTGCAAATTGCCCGT
CGTATTAAAGAGGGGCGTGGGGTTCGAGGTCGACGGTATCGATAAGCTAGCTTAATTAGCTGAGCTTGGA
CTCCTGTTGATAGATCCAGTAATGACCTCAGAACTCCATCTGGATTTGTTCAGAACGCTCGGTTGCCGCC
GGGCGTTTTTTATTGGTGAGAATCCAAGCTAGACTGCGATGAGTGGCAGGGCGGGGCGTAATTTTTTTAA
GGCAGTTATTGGTGCCCTTAAACGCCTGGGGTAATGACTCTCTAGCTTGAGGCATCAAATAAAACGAAAG
GCTCAGTCGAAAGACTGGGCCTTTCGTTTTATCTGTTGTTTGTCGGTGAACGCTCTCCTGAGTAGGACAA
ATCCGCCGCTAGGAGCTTGCGGCCCGGACGATCGAATTGGGGATCTTGAAGTACCTATTCCGAAGTTCCT
ATTCTCTAGAAAGTATAGGAACTTCAGAGCGCTTTTGAAGCTGATGTGCTTAAAAACTTACTCAATGGAA
TTCTAGATCGAATTGGCCGCGGCGTTGTGACAATTTACCGAACAACTCCGCGGCCGGGAAGCCGATCTCG
GCTTGAACGAATTGTTAGGTGGCGGTACTTGGGTCGATATCAAAGTGCATCACTTCTTCCCGTATGCCCA
ACTTTGTATAGAGAGCCACTGCGGGATCGTCACCGTAATCTGCTTGCACGTAGATCACATAAGCACCAAG
CGCGTTGGCCTCATGCTTGAGGAGATTGATGAGCGCGGTGGCAATGCCCTGCCTCCGGTGCTCGCCGGAG
ACTGCGAGATCATAGATATAGATCTCACTACGCGGCTGCTCAAACTTGGGCAGAACGTAAGCCGCGAGAG
CGCCAACAACCGCTTCTTGGTCGAAGGCAGCAAGCGCGATGAATGTCTTACTACGGAGCAAGTTCCCGAG
GTAATCGGAGTCCGGCTGATGTTGGGAGTAGGTGGCTACGTCTCCGAACTCACGACCGAAAAGATCAAGA
GCAGCCCGCATGGATTTGACTTGGTCAGGGCCGAGCCTACATGTGCGAATGATGCCCATACTTGAGCCAC
CTAACTTTGTTTTAGGGCGACTGCCCTGCTGCGTAACATCGTTGCTGCTGCGTAACATCGTTGCTGCTCC
ATAACATCAAACATCGACCCACGGCGTAACGCGCTTGCTGCTTGGATGCCCGAGGCATAGACTGTACAAA
AAAACAGTCATAACAAGCCATGAAAACCGCCACTGCGCCGTTACCACCGCTGCGTTCGGTCAAGGTTCTG
GACCAGTTGCGTGAGCGCATACGCTACTTGCATTACAGTTTACGAACCGAACAGGCTTATGTCAATTCGA
TCCATTGCTGTTGACAAAGGGAATCAGGGGATCTTGAAGTTCCTATTCCGAAGTTCCTATTCTCTAGAAA
GTATAGGAACTTCAGAGCGCTTTTGAAGCTAATTCGATCATGCATGAGCTCGAATTCCCGGGGATCCGTC
GACCTGCAGCCAAGCTTCGATCCCGTCGTTTTACAACGTCGTGACTGGGAAAACCCTGGCGTTACCCAAC
TTAATCGCCTTGCAGCACATCCCCCTTTCGCCAGCTGGCGTAATAGCGAAGAGGCCCGCACCGATCGCCC
TTCCCAACAGTTGCGCAGCCTGAATGGCGAATGGCGCTTTGCCTGGTTTCCGGCACCAGAAGCGGTGCCG
GAAAGCTGGCTGGAGTGCGATCTTCCTGAGGCCGATACTGTCGTCGTCCCCTCAAACTGGCAGATGCACG
GTTACGATGCGCCCATCTACACCAACGTAACCTATCCCATTACGGTCAATCCGCCGTTTGTTCCCACGGA
GAATCCGACGGGTTGTTACTCGCTCACATTTAATGTTGATGAAAGCTGGCTACAGGAAGGCCAGACGCGA
ATTATTTTTGATGGCGTTAACTCGGCGTTTCATCTGTGGTGCAACGGGCGCTGGGTCGGTTACGGCCAGG
ACAGTCGTTTGCCGTCTGAATTTGACCTGAGCGCATTTTTACGCGCCGGAGAAAACCGCCTCGCGGTGAT
GGTGCTGCGTTGGAGTGACGGCAGTTATCTGGAAGATCAGGATATGTGGCGGATGAGCGGCATTTTCCGT
GACGTCTCGTTGCTGCATAAACCGACTACACAAATCAGCGATTTCCATGTTGCCACTCGCTTTAATGATG
ATTTCAGCCGCGCTGTACTGGAGGCTGAAGTTCAGATGTGCGGCGAGTTGCGTGACTACCTACGGGTAAC
AGTTTCTTTATGGCAGGGTGAAACGCAGGTCGCCAGCGGCACCGCGCCTTTCGGCGGTGAAATTATCGAT
GAGCGTGGTGGTTATGCCGATCGCGTCACACTACGTCTGAACGTCGAAAACCCGAAACTGTGGAGCGCCG
AAATCCCGAATCTCTATCGTGCGGTGGTTGAACTGCACACCGCCGACGGCACGCTGATTGAAGCAGAAGC
CTGCGATGTCGGTTTCCGCGAGGTGCGGATTGAAAATGGTCTGCTGCTGCTGAACGGCAAGCCGTTGCTG
ATTCGAGGCGTTAACCGTCACGAGCATCATCCTCTGCATGGTCAGGTCATGGATGAGCAGACGATGGTGC
AGGATATCCTGCTGATGAAGCAGAACAACTTTAACGCCGTGCGCTGTTCGCATTATCCGAACCATCCGCT
GTGGTACACGCTGTGCGACCGCTACGGCCTGTATGTGGTGGATGAAGCCAATATTGAAACCCACGGCATG
GTGCCAATGAATCGTCTGACCGATGATCCGCGCTGGCTACCGGCGATGAGCGAACGCGTAACGCGAATGG
TGCAGCGCGATCGTAATCACCCGAGTGTGATCATCTGGTCGCTGGGGAATGAATCAGGCCACGGCGCTAA
TCACGACGCGCTGTATCGCTGGATCAAATCTGTCGATCCTTCCCGCCCGGTGCAGTATGAAGGCGGCGGA
GCCGACACCACGGCCACCGATATTATTTGCCCGATGTACGCGCGCGTGGATGAAGACCAGCCCTTCCCGG
CTGTGCCGAAATGGTCCATCAAAAAATGGCTTTCGCTACCTGGAGAGACGCGCCCGCTGATCCTTTGCGA
ATACGCCCACGCGATGGGTAACAGTCTTGGCGGTTTCGCTAAATACTGGCAGGCGTTTCGTCAGTATCCC
CGTTTACAGGGCGGCTTCGTCTGGGACTGGGTGGATCAGTCGCTGATTAAATATGATGAAAACGGCAACC
CGTGGTCGGCTTACGGCGGTGATTTTGGCGATACGCCGAACGATCGCCAGTTCTGTATGAACGGTCTGGT
CTTTGCCGACCGCACGCCGCATCCAGCGCTGACGGAAGCAAAACACCAGCAGCAGTTTTTCCAGTTCCGT
TTATCCGGGCAAACCATCGAAGTGACCAGCGAATACCTGTTCCGTCATAGCGATAACGAGCTCCTGCACT
GGATGGTGGCGCTGGATGGTAAGCCGCTGGCAAGCGGTGAAGTGCCTCTGGATGTCGCTCCACAAGGTAA
ACAGTTGATTGAACTGCCTGAACTACCGCAGCCGGAGAGCGCCGGGCAACTCTGGCTCACAGTACGCGTA
GTGCAACCGAACGCGACCGCATGGTCAGAAGCCGGGCACATCAGCGCCTGGCAGCAGTGGCGTCTGGCGG
AAAACCTCAGTGTGACGCTCCCCGCCGCGTCCCACGCCATCCCGCATCTGACCACCAGCGAAATGGATTT
TTGCATCGAGCTGGGTAATAAGCGTTGGCAATTTAACCGCCAGTCAGGCTTTCTTTCACAGATGTGGATT
GGCGATAAAAAACAACTGCTGACGCCGCTGCGCGATCAGTTCACCCGTGCACCGCTGGATAACGACATTG
GCGTAAGTGAAGCGACCCGCATTGACCCTAACGCCTGGGTCGAACGCTGGAAGGCGGCGGGCCATTACCA
GGCCGAAGCAGCGTTGTTGCAGTGCACGGCAGATACACTTGCTGATGCGGTGCTGATTACGACCGCTCAC
GCGTGGCAGCATCAGGGGAAAACCTTATTTATCAGCCGGAAAACCTACCGGATTGATGGTAGTGGTCAAA
TGGCGATTACCGTTGATGTTGAAGTGGCGAGCGATACACCGCATCCGGCGCGGATTGGCCTGAACTGCCA
GCTGGCGCAGGTAGCAGAGCGGGTAAACTGGCTCGGATTAGGGCCGCAAGAAAACTATCCCGACCGCCTT
ACTGCCGCCTGTTTTGACCGCTGGGATCTGCCATTGTCAGACATGTATACCCCGTACGTCTTCCCGAGCG
AAAACGGTCTGCGCTGCGGGACGCGCGAATTGAATTATGGCCCACACCAGTGGCGCGGCGACTTCCAGTT
CAACATCAGCCGCTACAGTCAACAGCAACTGATGGAAACCAGCCATCGCCATCTGCTGCACGCGGAAGAA
GGCACATGGCTGAATATCGACGGTTTCCATATGGGGATTGGTGGCGACGACTCCTGGAGCCCGTCAGTAT
CGGCGGATTTCCAGCTGAGCGCCGGTCGCTACCATTACCAGTTGGTCTGGTGTCAAAAATAATAATAACC
GGGCAGGCCATGTCTGCCCGTATTTCGCGTAAGGAAATCCATTATGTACTATTTCCTTGCAGGCCAACCA
GATAAGTGAAATCTAGTTCCAAACTATTTTGTCATTTTTAATTTTCGTATTAGCTTACGACGCTACACCC
AGTTCCCATCTATTTTGTCACTCTTCCCTAAATAATCCTTAAAAACTCCATTTCCACCCCTCCCAGTTCC
CAACTATTTTGTCCGCCCACAGCGGGGCATTTTTCTTCCTGTTATGTTTGGGCGCTGCATTAATGAATCG
GCCAACGCGCGGGGAGAGGCGGTTTGCGTATTGGGCGCTCTTCCGCTTCCTCGCTCACTGACTCGCTGCG
CTCGGTCGTTCGGCTGCGGCGAGCGGTATCAGCTCACTCAAAGGCGGTAATACGGTTATCCACAGAATCA
GGGGATAACGCAGGAAAGAACATGTGAGCAAAAGGCCAGCAAAAGGCCAGGAACCGTAAAAAGGCCGCGT
TGCTGGCGTTTTTCCATAGGCTCCGCCCCCCTGACGAGCATCACAAAAATCGACGCTCAAGTCAGAGGTG
GCGAAACCCGACAGGACTATAAAGATACCAGGCGTTTCCCCCTGGAAGCTCCCTCGTGCGCTCTCCTGTT
CCGACCCTGCCGCTTACCGGATACCTGTCCGCCTTTCTCCCTTCGGGAAGCGTGGCGCTTTCTCATAGCT
CACGCTGTAGGTATCTCAGTTCGGTGTAGGTCGTTCGCTCCAAGCTGGGCTGTGTGCACGAACCCCCCGT
TCAGCCCGACCGCTGCGCCTTATCCGGTAACTATCGTCTTGAGTCCAACCCGGTAAGACACGACTTATCG
CCACTGGCAGCAGCCACTGGTAACAGGATTAGCAGAGCGAGGTATGTAGGCGGTGCTACAGAGTTCTTGA
AGTGGTGGCCTAACTACGGCTACACTAGAAGGACAGTATTTGGTATCTGCGCTCTGCTGAAGCCAGTTAC
CTTCGGAAAAAGAGTTGGTAGCTCTTGATCCGGCAAACAAACCACCGCTGGTAGCGGTGGTTTTTTTGTT
TGCAAGCAGCAGATTACGCGCAGAAAAAAAGGATCTCAAGAAGATCCTTTGATCTTTTCTACGGGGTCTG
ACGCTCAGTGGAACGAAAACTCACGTTAAGGGATTTTGGTCATGAGATTATCAAAAAGGATCTTCACCTA
GATCCTTTTAAATTAAAAATGAAGTTTTAAATCAATCTAAAGTATATATGAGTAAACTTGGTCTGACAGT
TACCAATGCTTAATCAGTGAGGCACCTATCTCAGCGATCTGTCTATTTCGTTCATCCATAGTTGCCTGAC
TCCCCGTCGTGTAGATAACTACGATACGGGAGGGCTTACCATCTGGCCCCAGTGCTGCAATGATACCGCG
AGACCCACGCTCACCGGCTCCAGATTTATCAGCAATAAACCAGCCAGCCGGAAGGGCCGAGCGCAGAAGT
GGTCCTGCAACTTTATCCGCCTCCATCCAGTCTATTAATTGTTGCCGGGAAGCTAGAGTAAGTAGTTCGC
CAGTTAATAGTTTGCGCAACGTTGTTGCCATTGCTACAGGCATCGTGGTGTCACGCTCGTCGTTTGGTAT
GGCTTCATTCAGCTCCGGTTCCCAACGATCAAGGCGAGTTACATGATCCCCCATGTTGTGCAAAAAAGCG
GTTAGCTCCTTCGGTCCTCCGATCGTTGTCAGAAGTAAGTTGGCCGCAGTGTTATCACTCATGGTTATGG
CAGCACTGCATAATTCTCTTACTGTCATGCCATCCGTAAGATGCTTTTCTGTGACTGGTGAGTACTCAAC
CAAGTCATTCTGAGAATAGTGTATGCGGCGACCGAGTTGCTCTTGCCCGGCGTCAATACGGGATAATACC
GCGCCACATAGCAGAACTTTAAAAGTGCTCATCATTGGAAAACGTTCTTCGGGGCGAAAACTCTCAAGGA
TCTTACCGCTGTTGAGATCCAGTTCGATGTAACCCACTCGTGCACCCAACTGATCTTCAGCATCTTTTAC
TTTCACCAGCGTTTCTGGGTGAGCAAAAACAGGAAGGCAAAATGCCGCAAAAAAGGGAATAAGGGCGACA
CGGAAATGTTGAATACTCATACTCTTCCTTTTTCAATATTATTGAAGCATTTATCAGGGTTATTGTCTCA
TGAGCGGATACATATTTGAATGTATTTAGAAAAATAAACAAATAGGGGTTCCGCGCACATTTCCCCGAAA
AGTGCCACCTGACGTCTAAGAAACCATTATTATCATGACATTAACCTATAAAAATAGGCGTATCACGAGG
CCCTTTCGTC
Features (pLannotate 1.2.2; 18 found; start..end, strand, type, name):
    137..236     +  misc_feature   bom (fragment): basis of mobility region from pBR322
    242..310     -  CDS            lacZα (fragment): LacZα fragment of β-galactosidase; lacZ fragment
    382..580     -  mobile_element Tn7R (fragment): mini-Tn7 element (right end of the Tn7 transposon) Tn7
    584..608     -  misc_feature   MCS (fragment): pBluescript multiple cloning site
    629..723     +  terminator     lambda t0 terminator: transcription terminator from phage lambda
    733..762     +  CDS            CmR (fragment): chloramphenicol acetyltransferase confers resistance to chloramphenicol
    826..912     +  terminator     rrnB T1 terminator: Escherichia coli rrnB; transcription terminator T1 from the E. coli rrnB gene
    972..1005    +  protein_bind   FRT (minimal): supports FLP-mediated excision but not integration (Turan and Bode, 2011) FLP recombinase from the Saccharomyces cerevisiae 2μ plasmid
   1135..1668    -  CDS            GmR: gentamycin acetyltransferase; aacC1; confers resistance to gentamycin
   1857..1885    -  promoter       Pc promoter: intI1 (promoter lies within the coding sequence); class 1 integron promoter
   1926..1973    +  protein_bind   FRT: FLP-mediated recombination occurs in the 8-bp core sequence TCTAGAAA (Turan and Bode, 2011). FLP recombinase from the Saccharomyces cerevisiae 2μ plasmid
   2055..5102    +  CDS            lacZ: β-galactosidase; lacZ
   5176..5341    -  mobile_element Tn7L: mini-Tn7 element (left end of the Tn7 transposon) Tn7
   5374..5428    -  CDS            lacI (fragment): lac repressor; lacI; The lac repressor binds to the lac operator to inhibit transcription in E. coli. This inhibition can be relieved by adding lactose or isopropyl-β-D-thiogalactopyranoside (IPTG).
   5611..6199    -  rep_origin     ori: high-copy-number ColE1/pMB1/pBR322/pUC origin of replication
   6370..7230    -  CDS            AmpR: β-lactamase; bla; confers resistance to ampicillin, carbenicillin, and related antibiotics
   7231..7335    -  promoter       AmpR promoter: bla
   7430..35      +  CDS            rop (fragment) (across the origin): Rop protein, which maintains plasmids at low copy number; rop
