[The description below was written by a language model from this plasmid's Addgene catalogue record and pLannotate feature annotations shown in this document.]
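Description:
pUC18-mini-Tn7T-Gm-LacZ30 is an empty-backbone mini-Tn7 delivery vector for building β-galactosidase protein (translational) fusions in bacteria, supplied in reading frame 3 of what appears to be a set of frame variants. The 7,430-bp plasmid is built on pUC18-mini-Tn7T-Gm and replicates in E. coli at high copy from a ColE1/pUC origin. It is selected with gentamicin, and the backbone also carries a bla gene with its own promoter, conferring ampicillin resistance. A fragment of the pBR322 bom (basis of mobility) region is annotated. Short lacZα, lacI, rop and CmR fragments are also annotated and look like remnants of earlier cloning steps rather than functional parts.

The transposable segment lies between the Tn7R and Tn7L ends, which are the sequences recognised by the Tn7 transposition machinery for site-specific insertion at a chromosomal attTn7 site. The associated publication describes this approach in bacteria with a single attTn7 site, using Pseudomonas aeruginosa as the example. No transposase genes are annotated on this plasmid. Next to Tn7R are a short multiple cloning site fragment and the lambda t0 and rrnB T1 terminators, which likely shield the cassette from read-through transcription. The gentamicin acetyltransferase gene aacC1, driven by the class 1 integron Pc promoter, is flanked by FRT sites so that FLP recombinase can remove the marker after integration. Downstream is a lacZ coding sequence with no annotated promoter of its own, serving as a C-terminal fusion partner. A promoter and the start of a gene of interest are cloned in frame by restriction enzyme cloning, giving a single-copy chromosomal reporter. The repository's sequencing found three amino-acid substitutions in lacZ relative to the GenBank reference, and their effect is unknown.
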