Addgene plasmid #65028: pUC18-mini-Tn7T-Gm-LacZ30
Purpose: (Empty Backbone) GmR mini-Tn7 vector, for construction of B-galactosidase protein fusions, frame 3. See Depositor Comments below for information regarding the lacZ sequence.
Depositing lab: Herbert Schweizer. Depositing organization: Colorado State University, Fort Collins. Publication: mini-Tn7 insertion in bacteria with single attTn7 sites: example Pseudomonas aeruginosa. Choi KH, Schweizer HP. Nat Protoc. 2006;1(1):153-61. 10.1038/nprot.2006.24 PubMed 17406227.
Backbone
  Vector backbone: pUC18-mini-Tn7T-Gm
  Backbone manufacturer: Herbert Schweizer
  Vector type: Bacterial Expression
  Tag / fusion protein: lacZ (C terminal on backbone)
Growth in bacteria
  Bacterial resistance: Gentamicin, 10 μg/mL
  Growth temperature: 37°C
  Growth strain: DH5alpha
  Growth instructions: also Ampicillin resistant
  Copy number: High Copy
Gene/Insert
  Cloning method: Restriction Enzyme
Terms and licenses: Academic/Nonprofit Terms; Industry Terms
Depositor comments: GenBank Accession # DQ296496 Compared to the Genbank reference sequence DQ296496, Addgene's sequencing results found T920I, D999E and F1000L mutations in lacZ. The effect of these differences is unknown. Note that the amino acid numbering is relative to the lacZ encoded by this plasmid.
How to cite: pUC18-mini-Tn7T-Gm-LacZ30 was a gift from Herbert Schweizer (Addgene plasmid # 65028 ; http://n2t.net/addgene:65028 ; RRID:Addgene_65028)
