>Addgene plasmid #65028 | pUC18-mini-Tn7T-Gm-LacZ30 | addgene partial sequence | sequence record 112914 | Spect-R 5'-ACTTTGTTTTAGGGCGACTG-3'
GCTGCTCCATAACATCAAACATCGACCCACGGCGTAACGCGCTTGCTGCTTGGATGCCCGAGGCATAGAC
TGTACAAAAAAACAGTCATAACAAGCCATGAAAACCGCCACTGCGCCGTTACCACCGCTGCGTTCGGTCA
AGGTTCTGGACCAGTTGCGTGAGCGCATACGCTACTTGCATTACAGTTTACGAACCGAACAGGCTTATGT
CAATTCGATCCATTGCTGTTGACAAAGGGAATCAGGGGATCTTGAAGTTCCTATTCCGAAGTTCCTATTC
TCTAGAAAGTATAGGAACTTCAGAGCGCTTTTGAAGCTAATTCGATCATGCATGAGCTCGAATTCCCGGG
GATCCGTCGACCTGCAGCCAAGCTTCGATCCCGTCGTTTTACAACGTCGTGACTGGGAAAACCCTGGCGT
TACCCAACTTAATCGCCTTGCAGCACATCCCCCTTTCGCCAGCTGGCGTAATAGCGAAGAGGCCCGCACC
GATCGCCCTTCCCAACAGTTGCGCAGCCTGAATGGCGAATGGCGCTTTGCCTGGTTTCCGGCACCAGAAG
CGGTGCCGGAAAGCTGGCTGGAGTGCGATCTTCCTGAGGCCGATACTGTCGTCGT
