>Addgene plasmid #65028 | pUC18-mini-Tn7T-Gm-LacZ30 | addgene partial sequence | sequence record 112915 | LacZ-R 5'-GACAGTATCGGCCTCAGGAA-3'
GCGCCATTCGCCATTCAGGCTGCGCAACTGTTGGGAAGGGCGATCGGTGCGGGCCTCTTCGCTATTACGC
CAGCTGGCGAAAGGGGGATGTGCTGCAAGGCGATTAAGTTGGGTAACGCCAGGGTTTTCCCAGTCACGAC
GTTGTAAAACGACGGGATCGAAGCTTGGCTGCAGGTCGACGGATCCCCGGGAATTCGAGCTCATGCATGA
TCGAATTAGCTTCAAAAGCGCTCTGAAGTTCCTATACTTTCTAGAGAATAGGAACTTCGGAATAGGAACT
TCAAGATCCCCTGATTCCCTTTGTCAACAGCAATGGATCGAATTGACATAAGCCTGTTCGGTTCGTAAAC
TGTAATGCAAGTAGCGTATGCGCTCACGCAACTGGTCCAGAACCTTGACCGAACGCAGCGGTGGTAACGG
CGCAGTGGCGGTTTTCATGGCTTGTTATGACTGTTTTTTTGTACAGTCTATGCCTCGGGCATCCAAGCAG
CAAGCGCGTTACGCCGTGGGTCGATGTTTGATGTTATGGAGCAGCAACGATGTTACGCAGCAGCAACGAT
GTTACGCAGCAGGGCAGTCGCCCTAAAACAAAGTTAGGTGGCTCAAGTATGGGCATCATTCGCACATGTA
GGCTCGGCCCTGACCAAGTCAAATCCATGCGGGCTGCTCTTGATCTTTTCGGTCGTGAGTTCGGAGACGT
AGCCACCTACTCCCAACATCAGCCGGACTCCGATTACCTC
