>Addgene plasmid #65028 | pUC18-mini-Tn7T-Gm-LacZ30 | addgene partial sequence | sequence record 115258 | pUC-4 5'-CAGTGAGCGAGGAAGCGGAAGAGCGCCCAA-3'
GCGCGTTGGCCGATTCATTAATGCAGCGCCCAAACATAACAGGAAGAAAAATGCCCCGCTGTGGGCGGAC
AAAATAGTTGGGAACTGGGAGGGGTGGAAATGGAGTTTTTAAGGATTATTTAGGGAAGAGTGACAAAATA
GATGGGAACTGGGTGTAGCGTCGTAAGCTAATACGAAAATTAAAAATGACAAAATAGTTTGGAACTAGAT
TTCACTTATCTGGTTGGCCTGCAAGGAAATAGTACATAATGGATTTCCTTACGCGAAATACGGGCAGACA
TGGCCTGCCCGGTTATTATTATTTTTGACACCAGACCAACTGGTAATGGTAGCGACCGGCGCTCAGCTGT
AATTCCGCCGATACTGACGGGCTCCAGGAGTCGTCGCCACCAATCCCCATATGGAAACCGTCGATATTCA
GCCATGTGCCTTCTTCCGCGTGCAGCAGATGGCGATGGCTGGTTTCCATCAGTTGCTGTTGACTGTAGCG
GCTGATGTTGAACTGGAAGTCGCCGCGCCACTGGTGTGGGCCATAATTCAATTCGCGCGTCCCGCAGCGC
AGACCGTTTTCGCTCGGGAAGACGTACGGGATATACATGTCTGACAATGGCAGATCCCAGCGGTCAAAAC
AGGCGGCAGTAAGGCGGTCGGGATAGTTTTCTTGCGGCCCTAATCCGAGCCAGTTTACCCGCTCTGCTAC
CTGCGCCAGCTGGCAGTTCAGGCCAATCCGCGCCGGATGCGGTGTATCGCTCGCCACTTCAACATCAACG
GTAATCGCCA
