>Addgene plasmid #65028 | pUC18-mini-Tn7T-Gm-LacZ30 | addgene partial sequence | sequence record 118350 | gent-F 5'-tacgtgcaagcagattacgg-3'
GTTGGGCATACGGGAAGAAGTGATGCACTTTGATATCGACCCAAGTACCGCCACCTAACAATTCGTTCAA
GCCGAGATCGGCTTCCCGGCCGCGGAGTTGTTCGGTAAATTGTCACAACGCCGCGGCCAATTCGATCTAG
AATTCCATTGAGTAAGTTTTTAAGCACATCAGCTTCAAAAGCGCTCTGAAGTTCCTATACTTTCTAGAGA
ATAGGAACTTCGGAATAGGTACTTCAAGATCCCCAATTCGATCGTCCGGGCCGCAAGCTCCTAGCGGCGG
ATTTGTCCTACTCAGGAGAGCGTTCACCGACAAACAACAGATAAAACGAAAGGCCCAGTCTTTCGACTGA
GCCTTTCGTTTTATTTGATGCCTCAAGCTAGAGAGTCATTACCCCAGGCGTTTAAGGGCACCAATAACTG
CCTTAAAAAAATTACGCCCCGCCCTGCCACTCATCGCAGTCTAGCTTGGATTCTCACCAATAAAAAACGC
CCGGCGGCAACCGAGCGTTCTGAACAAATCCAGATGGAGTTCTGAGGTCATTACTGGATCTATCAACAGG
AGTCCAAGCTCAGCTAATTAAGCTAGCTTATCGATACCGTCGACCTCGAACCCCACGCCCCTCTTTAATA
CGACGGGCAATTTGCACTTCAGAAAATGAAGAGTTTGCTTTAGCCATAACAAAAGTCCAGTATGCTTTTT
CACAGCATAACTGGACTGATTTCAGTTTACAACTATTCTGTCTAGTTTAAGACTTTATTGTCATAGTTTA
GATCTATTTTGTTCAG
